>Addgene plasmid #170218 | LV_EF1a_CCNB1-P2A-Hygro_Barcode | addgene full sequence | sequence record 334495 | Addgene NGS Result
GTCGACGGATCGGGAGATCTCCCGATCCCCTATGGTGCACTCTCAGTACAATCTGCTCTGATGCCGCATA
GTTAAGCCAGTATCTGCTCCCTGCTTGTGTGTTGGAGGTCGCTGAGTAGTGCGCGAGCAAAATTTAAGCT
ACAACAAGGCAAGGCTTGACCGACAATTGCATGAAGAATCTGCTTAGGGTTAGGCGTTTTGCGCTGCTTC
GCGATGTACGGGCCAGATATACGCGTTGACATTGATTATTGACTAGTTATTAATAGTAATCAATTACGGG
GTCATTAGTTCATAGCCCATATATGGAGTTCCGCGTTACATAACTTACGGTAAATGGCCCGCCTGGCTGA
CCGCCCAACGACCCCCGCCCATTGACGTCAATAATGACGTATGTTCCCATAGTAACGCCAATAGGGACTT
TCCATTGACGTCAATGGGTGGAGTATTTACGGTAAACTGCCCACTTGGCAGTACATCAAGTGTATCATAT
GCCAAGTACGCCCCCTATTGACGTCAATGACGGTAAATGGCCCGCCTGGCATTATGCCCAGTACATGACC
TTATGGGACTTTCCTACTTGGCAGTACATCTACGTATTAGTCATCGCTATTACCATGGTGATGCGGTTTT
GGCAGTACATCAATGGGCGTGGATAGCGGTTTGACTCACGGGGATTTCCAAGTCTCCACCCCATTGACGT
CAATGGGAGTTTGTTTTGGCACCAAAATCAACGGGACTTTCCAAAATGTCGTAACAACTCCGCCCCATTG
ACGCAAATGGGCGGTAGGCGTGTACGGTGGGAGGTCTATATAAGCAGCGCGTTTTGCCTGTACTGGGTCT
CTCTGGTTAGACCAGATCTGAGCCTGGGAGCTCTCTGGCTAACTAGGGAACCCACTGCTTAAGCCTCAAT
AAAGCTTGCCTTGAGTGCTTCAAGTAGTGTGTGCCCGTCTGTTGTGTGACTCTGGTAACTAGAGATCCCT
CAGACCCTTTTAGTCAGTGTGGAAAATCTCTAGCAGTGGCGCCCGAACAGGGACTTGAAAGCGAAAGGGA
AACCAGAGGAGCTCTCTCGACGCAGGACTCGGCTTGCTGAAGCGCGCACGGCAAGAGGCGAGGGGCGGCG
ACTGGTGAGTACGCCAAAAATTTTGACTAGCGGAGGCTAGAAGGAGAGAGATGGGTGCGAGAGCGTCAGT
ATTAAGCGGGGGAGAATTAGATCGCGATGGGAAAAAATTCGGTTAAGGCCAGGGGGAAAGAAAAAATATA
AATTAAAACATATAGTATGGGCAAGCAGGGAGCTAGAACGATTCGCAGTTAATCCTGGCCTGTTAGAAAC
ATCAGAAGGCTGTAGACAAATACTGGGACAGCTACAACCATCCCTTCAGACAGGATCAGAAGAACTTAGA
TCATTATATAATACAGTAGCAACCCTCTATTGTGTGCATCAAAGGATAGAGATAAAAGACACCAAGGAAG
CTTTAGACAAGATAGAGGAAGAGCAAAACAAAAGTAAGACCACCGCACAGCAAGCGGCCGCTGATCTTCA
GACCTGGAGGAGGAGATATGAGGGACAATTGGAGAAGTGAATTATATAAATATAAAGTAGTAAAAATTGA
ACCATTAGGAGTAGCACCCACCAAGGCAAAGAGAAGAGTGGTGCAGAGAGAAAAAAGAGCAGTGGGAATA
GGAGCTTTGTTCCTTGGGTTCTTGGGAGCAGCAGGAAGCACTATGGGCGCAGCGTCAATGACGCTGACGG
TACAGGCCAGACAATTATTGTCTGGTATAGTGCAGCAGCAGAACAATTTGCTGAGGGCTATTGAGGCGCA
ACAGCATCTGTTGCAACTCACAGTCTGGGGCATCAAGCAGCTCCAGGCAAGAATCCTGGCTGTGGAAAGA
TACCTAAAGGATCAACAGCTCCTGGGGATTTGGGGTTGCTCTGGAAAACTCATTTGCACCACTGCTGTGC
CTTGGAATGCTAGTTGGAGTAATAAATCTCTGGAACAGATTTGGAATCACACGACCTGGATGGAGTGGGA
CAGAGAAATTAACAATTACACAAGCTTAATACACTCCTTAATTGAAGAATCGCAAAACCAGCAAGAAAAG
AATGAACAAGAATTATTGGAATTAGATAAATGGGCAAGTTTGTGGAATTGGTTTAACATAACAAATTGGC
TGTGGTATATAAAATTATTCATAATGATAGTAGGAGGCTTGGTAGGTTTAAGAATAGTTTTTGCTGTACT
TTCTATAGTGAATAGAGTTAGGCAGGGATATTCACCATTATCGTTTCAGACCCACCTCCCAACCCCGAGG
GGACCCGACAGGCCCGAAGGAATAGAAGAAGAAGGTGGAGAGAGAGACAGAGACAGATCCATTCGATTAG
TGAACGGATCGGCACTGCGTGCGCCAATTCTGCAGACAAATGGCAGTATTCATCCACAATTTTAAAAGAA
AAGGGGGGATTGGGGGGTACAGTGCAGGGGAAAGAATAGTAGACATAATAGCAACAGACATACAAACTAA
AGAATTACAAAAACAAATTACAAAAATTCAAAATTTTCGGGTTTATTACAGGGACAGCAGAGATCCAGTT
TGGTTAATTAATCGATAAGCTTTGCAAAGATGGATAAAGTTTTAAACAGAGAGGAATCTTTGCAGCTAAT
GGACCTTCTAGGTCTTGAAAGGAGTGGGAATTGGCTCCGGTGCCCGTCAGTGGGCAGAGCGCACATCGCC
CACAGTCCCCGAGAAGTTGGGGGGAGGGGTCGGCAATTGAACCGGTGCCTAGAGAAGGTGGCGCGGGGTA
AACTGGGAAAGTGATGTCGTGTACTGGCTCCGCCTTTTTCCCGAGGGTGGGGGAGAACCGTATATAAGTG
CAGTAGTCGCCGTGAACGTTCTTTTTCGCAACGGGTTTGCCGCCAGAACACAGGTAAGTGCCGTGTGTGG
TTCCCGCGGGCCTGGCCTCTTTACGGGTTATGGCCCTTGCGTGCCTTGAATTACTTCCACCTGGCTGCAG
TACGTGATTCTTGATCCCGAGCTTCGGGTTGGAAGTGGGTGGGAGAGTTCGAGGCCTTGCGCTTAAGGAG
CCCCTTCGCCTCGTGCTTGAGTTGAGGCCTGGCCTGGGCGCTGGGGCCGCCGCGTGCGAATCTGGTGGCA
CCTTCGCGCCTGTCTCGCTGCTTTCGATAAGTCTCTAGCCATTTAAAATTTTTGATGACCTGCTGCGACG
CTTTTTTTCTGGCAAGATAGTCTTGTAAATGCGGGCCAAGATCTGCACACTGGTATTTCGGTTTTTGGGG
CCGCGGGCGGCGACGGGGCCCGTGCGTCCCAGCGCACATGTTCGGCGAGGCGGGGCCTGCGAGCGCGGCC
ACCGAGAATCGGACGGGGGTAGTCTCAAGCTGGCCGGCCTGCTCTGGTGCCTGGCCTCGCGCCGCCGTGT
ATCGCCCCGCCCTGGGCGGCAAGGCTGGCCCGGTCGGCACCAGTTGCGTGAGCGGAAAGATGGCCGCTTC
CCGGCCCTGCTGCAGGGAGCTCAAAATGGAGGACGCGGCGCTCGGGAGAGCGGGCGGGTGAGTCACCCAC
ACAAAGGAAAAGGGCCTTTCCGTCCTCAGCCGTCGCTTCATGTGACTCCACGGAGTACCGGGCGCCGTCC
AGGCACCTCGATTAGTTCTCGAGCTTTTGGAGTACGTCGTCTTTAGGTTGGGGGGAGGGGTTTTATGCGA
TGGAGTTTCCCCACACTGAGTGGGTGGAGACTGAAGTTAGGCCAGCTTGGCACTTGATGTAATTCTCCTT
GGAATTTGCCCTTTTTGAGTTTGGATCTTGGTTCATTCTCAAGCCTCAGACAGTGGTTCAAAGTTTTTTT
CTTCCATTTCAGGTGTCGTGAGGAATTAGCTTGGTACTAATACGACTCACTATAGGGAGACCCAAGCTGG
CTAGGTAAGCTTGATATCGAATTCCTGCAGCCCGGGGGATCCCGCCACCATGGCGCTCCGAGTCACCAGG
AACTCGAAAATTAATGCTGAAAATAAGGCGAAGATCAACATGGCAGGCGCAAAGCGCGTTCCTACGGCCC
CTGCTGCAACCTCCAAGCCCGGACTGAGGCCAAGAACAGCTCTTGGGGACATTGGTAACAAAGTCAGTGA
ACAACTGCAGGCCAAAATGCCTATGAAGAAGGAAGCAAAACCTTCAGCTACTGGAAAAGTCATTGATAAA
AAACTACCAAAACCTCTTGAAAAGGTACCTATGCTGGTGCCAGTGCCAGTGTCTGAGCCAGTGCCAGAGC
CAGAACCTGAGCCAGAACCTGAGCCTGTTAAAGAAGAAAAACTTTCGCCTGAGCCTATTTTGGTTGATAC
TGCCTCTCCAAGCCCAATGGAAACATCTGGATGTGCCCCTGCAGAAGAAGACCTGTGTCAGGCTTTCTCT
GATGTAATTCTTGCAGTAAATGATGTGGATGCAGAAGATGGAGCTGATCCAAACCTTTGTAGTGAATATG
TGAAAGATATTTATGCTTATCTGAGACAACTTGAGGAAGAGCAAGCAGTCAGACCAAAATACCTACTGGG
TCGGGAAGTCACTGGAAACATGAGAGCCATCCTAATTGACTGGCTAGTACAGGTTCAAATGAAATTCAGG
TTGTTGCAGGAGACCATGTACATGACTGTCTCCATTATTGATCGGTTCATGCAGAATAATTGTGTGCCCA
AGAAGATGCTGCAGCTGGTTGGTGTCACTGCCATGTTTATTGCAAGCAAATATGAAGAAATGTACCCTCC
AGAAATTGGTGACTTTGCTTTTGTGACTGACAACACTTATACTAAGCACCAAATCAGACAGATGGAAATG
AAGATTCTAAGAGCTTTAAACTTTGGTCTGGGTCGGCCTCTACCTTTGCACTTCCTTCGGAGAGCATCTA
AGATTGGAGAGGTTGATGTCGAGCAACATACTTTGGCCAAATACCTGATGGAACTAACTATGTTGGACTA
TGACATGGTGCACTTTCCTCCTTCTCAAATTGCAGCAGGAGCTTTTTGCTTAGCACTGAAAATTCTGGAT
AATGGTGAATGGACACCAACTCTACAACATTACCTGTCATATACTGAAGAATCTCTTCTTCCAGTTATGC
AGCACCTGGCTAAGAATGTAGTCATGGTAAATCAAGGACTTACAAAGCACATGACTGTCAAGAACAAGTA
TGCCACATCGAAGCATGCTAAGATCAGCACTCTACCACAGCTGAATTCTGCACTAGTTCAAGATTTAGCC
AAGGCTGTGGCAAAGGTGGGATCCGGCGCAACAAACTTCTCTCTGCTGAAACAAGCCGGAGATGTCGAAG
AGAATCCTGGACCGATGAAAAAGCCTGAACTCACCGCGACGTCTGTCGAGAAGTTTCTGATCGAAAAGTT
CGACAGCGTCTCCGACCTGATGCAGCTCTCGGAGGGCGAAGAATCTCGTGCTTTCAGCTTCGATGTAGGA
GGGCGTGGATATGTCCTGCGGGTAAATAGCTGCGCCGATGGTTTCTACAAAGATCGTTATGTTTATCGGC
ACTTTGCATCGGCCGCGCTCCCGATTCCGGAAGTGCTTGACATTGGGGAATTCAGCGAGAGCCTGACCTA
TTGCATCTCCCGCCGTGCACAGGGTGTCACGTTGCAAGACCTGCCTGAAACCGAACTGCCCGCTGTTCTG
CAGCCGGTCGCGGAGGCCATGGATGCGATCGCTGCGGCCGATCTTAGCCAGACGAGCGGGTTCGGCCCAT
TCGGACCGCAAGGAATCGGTCAATACACTACATGGCGTGATTTCATATGCGCGATTGCTGATCCCCATGT
GTATCACTGGCAAACTGTGATGGACGACACCGTCAGTGCGTCCGTCGCGCAGGCTCTCGATGAGCTGATG
CTTTGGGCCGAGGACTGCCCCGAAGTCCGGCACCTCGTGCACGCGGATTTCGGCTCCAACAATGTCCTGA
CGGACAATGGCCGCATAACAGCGGTCATTGACTGGAGCGAGGCGATGTTCGGGGATTCCCAATACGAGGT
CGCCAACATCTTCTTCTGGAGGCCGTGGTTGGCTTGTATGGAGCAGCAGACGCGCTACTTCGAGCGGAGG
CATCCGGAGCTTGCAGGATCGCCGCGGCTCCGGGCGTATATGCTCCGCATTGGTCTTGACCAACTCTATC
AGAGCTTGGTTGACGGCAATTTCGATGATGCAGCTTGGGCGCAGGGTCGATGCGACGCAATCGTCCGATC
CGGAGCCGGGACTGTCGGGCGTACACAAATCGCCCGCAGAAGCGCGGCCGTCTGGACCGATGGCTGTGTA
GAAGTACTCGCCGATAGTGGAAACCGACGCCCCAGCACTCGTCCGAGGGCAAAGGAATAAGTTAGAACTA
TTTCCTGGCTGTTACGCGAAGGTTCTTGCATATGGCAACTACTGACGGGCTTGTTAAACAGTGAACCGCC
CGCCCCACGACCCGCAGCGCCCGACCGAAAGGAGCGCACGACCCCATGCATCGAACAAAAGAAAAGGGGG
GACTGGAAGGGCTAATTCACTCCCAACGAAGACAAGATATCATAACTTCGTATAGCATACATTATACGAA
GTTATCGGCTAGCTGGTCCGGACTGTACTGGGTCTCTCTGGTTAGACCAGATCTGAGCCTGGGAGCTCTC
TGGCTAACTAGGGAACCCACTGCTTAAGCCTCAATAAAGCTTGCCTTGAGTGCTTCAAGTAGTGTGTGCC
CGTCTGTTGTGTGACTCTGGTAACTAGAGATCCCTCAGACCCTTTTAGTCAGTGTGGAAAATCTCTAGCA
GGGCCCGTTTAAACCCGCTGATCAGCCTCGACTGTGCCTTCTAGTTGCCAGCCATCTGTTGTTTGCCCCT
CCCCCGTGCCTTCCTTGACCCTGGAAGGTGCCACTCCCACTGTCCTTTCCTAATAAAATGAGGAAATTGC
ATCGCATTGTCTGAGTAGGTGTCATTCTATTCTGGGGGGTGGGGTGGGGCAGGACAGCAAGGGGGAGGAT
TGGGAAGACAATAGCAGGCATGCTGGGGATGCGGTGGGCTCTATGGCTTCTGAGGCGGAAAGAACCAGCT
GGGGCTCTAGGGGGTATCCCC
[124 nt withheld, positions 7092-7215]
C
[91 nt withheld, positions 7217-7307]
A
[49 nt withheld, positions 7309-7357]
CCTTTGACGTTGGAGTCCACGTTCTTT
[37 nt withheld, positions 7385-7421]
ACCCTATCTCGGTCTATTCTTTTGATTTATAAGGGATTTTGCCGATTTCGGCCTATTGGTTAAAAAATGA
GCTGATTTAACAAAAATTTAACGCGAATTAATTCTGTGGAATGTGTGTCAGTTAGGGTGTGGAAAGTCCC
CAGGCTCCCCAGCAGGCAGAAGTATGCAAAGCATGCATCTCAATTAGTCAGCAACCAGGTGTGGAAAGTC
CCCAGGCTCCCCAGCAGGCAGAAGTATGCAAAGCATGCATCTCAATTAGTCAGCAACCATAGTCCCGCCC
CTAACTCCGCCCATCCCGCCCCTAACTCCGCCCAGTTCCGCCCATTCTCCGCCCCATGGCTGACTAATTT
TTTTTATTTATGCAGAGGCCGAGGCCGCCTCTGCCTCTGAGCTATTCCAGAAGTAGTGAGGAGGCTTTTT
TGGAGGCCTAGGCTTTTGCAAAAAGCTCCCGGGAGCTTGTATATCCATTTTCGGATCTGATCAGCACGTG
TTGACAATTAATCATCGGCATAGTATATCGGCATAGTATAATACGACAAGGTGAGGAACTAAACCATGGC
CAAGTTGACCAGTGCCGTTCCGGTGCTCACCGCGCGCGACGTCGCCGGAGCGGTCGAGTTCTGGACCGAC
CGGCTCGGGTTCTCCCGGGACTTCGTGGAGGACGACTTCGCCGGTGTGGTCCGGGACGACGTGACCCTGT
TCATCAGCGCGGTCCAGGACCAGGTGGTGCCGGACAACACCCTGGCCTGGGTGTGGGTGCGCGGCCTGGA
CGAGCTGTACGCCGAGTGGTCGGAGGTCGTGTCCACGAACTTCCGGGACGCCTCCGGGCCGGCCATGACC
GAGATCGGCGAGCAGCCGTGGGGGCGGGAGTTCGCCCTGCGCGACCCGGCCGGCAACTGCGTGCACTTCG
TGGCCGAGGAGCAGGACTGACACGTGCTACGAGATTTCGATTCCACCGCCGCCTTCTATGAAAGGTTGGG
CTTCGGAATCGTTTTCCGGGACGCCGGCTGGATGATCCTCCAGCGCGGGGATCTCATGCTGGAGTTCTTC
GCCCACCCCAACTTGTTTATTGCAGCTTATAATGGTTACAAATAAAGCAATAGCATCACAAATTTCACAA
ATAAAGCATTTTTTTCACTGCATTCTAGTTGTGGTTTGTCCAAACTCATCAATGTATCTTATCATGTCTG
TATACCGTCGACCTCTAGCTAGAGCTTGGCGTAATCATGGTCATAGCTGTTTCCTGTGTGAAATTGTTAT
CCGCTCACAATTCCACACAACATACGAGCCGGAAGCATAAAGTGTAAAGCCTGGGGTGCCTAATGAGTGA
GCTAACTCACATTAATTGCGTTGCGCTCACTGCCCGCTTTCCAGTCGGGAAACCTGTCGTGCCAGCTGCA
TTAATGAATCGGCCAACGCGCGGGGAGAGGCGGTTTGCGTATTGGGCGCTCTTCCGCTTCCTCGCTCACT
GACTCGCTGCGCTCGGTCGTTCGGCTGCGGCGAGCGGTATCAGCTCACTCAAAGGCGGTAATACGGTTAT
CCACAGAATCAGGGGATAACGCAGGAAAGAACATGTGAGCAAAAGGCCAGCAAAAGGCCAGGAACCGTAA
AAAGGCCGCGTTGCTGGCGTTTTTCCATAGGCTCCGCCCCCCTGACGAGCATCACAAAAATCGACGCTCA
AGTCAGAGGTGGCGAAACCCGACAGGACTATAAAGATACCAGGCGTTTCCCCCTGGAAGCTCCCTCGTGC
GCTCTCCTGTTCCGACCCTGCCGCTTACCGGATACCTGTCCGCCTTTCTCCCTTCGGGAAGCGTGGCGCT
TTCTCATAGCTCACGCTGTAGGTATCTCAGTTCGGTGTAGGTCGTTCGCTCCAAGCTGGGCTGTGTGCAC
GAACCCCCCGTTCAGCCCGACCGCTGCGCCTTATCCGGTAACTATCGTCTTGAGTCCAACCCGGTAAGAC
ACGACTTATCGCCACTGGCAGCAGCCACTGGTAACAGGATTAGCAGAGCGAGGTATGTAGGCGGTGCTAC
AGAGTTCTTGAAGTGGTGGCCTAACTACGGCTACACTAGAAGAACAGTATTTGGTATCTGCGCTCTGCTG
AAGCCAGTTACCTTCGGAAAAAGAGTTGGTAGCTCTTGATCCGGCAAACAAACCACCGCTGGTAGCGGTG
GTTTTTTTGTTTGCAAGCAGCAGATTACGCGCAGAAAAAAAGGATCTCAAGAAGATCCTTTGATCTTTTC
TACGGGGTCTGACGCTCAGTGGAACGAAAACTCACGTTAAGGGATTTTGGTCATGAGATTATCAAAAAGG
ATCTTCACCTAGATCCTTTTAAATTAAAAATGAAGTTTTAAATCAATCTAAAGTATATATGAGTAAACTT
GGTCTGACAGTTACCAATGCTTAATCAGTGAGGCACCTATCTCAGCGATCTGTCTATTTCGTTCATCCAT
AGTTGCCTGACTCCCCGTCGTGTAGATAACTACGATACGGGAGGGCTTACCATCTGGCCCCAGTGCTGCA
ATGATACCGCGAGACCCACGCTCACCGGCTCCAGATTTATCAGCAATAAACCAGCCAGCCGGAAGGGCCG
AGCGCAGAAGTGGTCCTGCAACTTTATCCGCCTCCATCCAGTCTATTAATTGTTGCCGGGAAGCTAGAGT
AAGTAGTTCGCCAGTTAATAGTTTGCGCAACGTTGTTGCCATTGCTACAGGCATCGTGGTGTCACGCTCG
TCGTTTGGTATGGCTTCATTCAGCTCCGGTTCCCAACGATCAAGGCGAGTTACATGATCCCCCATGTTGT
GCAAAAAAGCGGTTAGCTCCTTCGGTCCTCCGATCGTTGTCAGAAGTAAGTTGGCCGCAGTGTTATCACT
CATGGTTATGGCAGCACTGCATAATTCTCTTACTGTCATGCCATCCGTAAGATGCTTTTCTGTGACTGGT
GAGTACTCAACCAAGTCATTCTGAGAATAGTGTATGCGGCGACCGAGTTGCTCTTGCCCGGCGTCAATAC
GGGATAATACCGCGCCACATAGCAGAACTTTAAAAGTGCTCATCATTGGAAAACGTTCTTCGGGGCGAAA
ACTCTCAAGGATCTTACCGCTGTTGAGATCCAGTTCGATGTAACCCACTCGTGCACCCAACTGATCTTCA
GCATCTTTTACTTTCACCAGCGTTTCTGGGTGAGCAAAAACAGGAAGGCAAAATGCCGCAAAAAAGGGAA
TAAGGGCGACACGGAAATGTTGAATACTCATACTCTTCCTTTTTCAATATTATTGAAGCATTTATCAGGG
TTATTGTCTCATGAGCGGATACATATTTGAATGTATTTAGAAAAATAAACAAATAGGGGTTCCGCGCACA
TTTCCCCGAAAAGTGCCACCTGAC
Features (pLannotate 1.2.2; 33 found; start..end, strand, type, name):
     31..83      -  misc_feature   bom (fragment): basis of mobility region from pBR322
    238..617     +  enhancer       CMV enhancer: human cytomegalovirus immediate early enhancer
    618..817     +  promoter       CMV promoter: human cytomegalovirus (CMV) immediate early promoter
    835..1015    +  LTR            5' LTR (truncated): truncated 5' long terminal repeat (LTR) from HIV-1
   1062..1187    +  misc_feature   HIV-1 Ψ: packaging signal of human immunodeficiency virus type 1
   1171..1534    +  CDS            HIV-1 gag (fragment): gag protein from human immunodeficiency virus 1; gag
   1680..1913    +  misc_feature   RRE: The Rev response element (RRE) of HIV-1 allows for Rev-dependent mRNA export from the nucleus to the cytoplasm.
   2290..2390    +  CDS            Rev (fragment): human immunodeficiency virus 1 (HIV-1) Rev protein; rev; enhances nuclear export of unspliced and incompletely spliced viral mRNAs
   2440..2557    +  misc_feature   cPPT/CTS: central polypurine tract and central termination sequence of HIV-1
   2620..2686    +  CDS            small t antigen (fragment): SV40 (simian virus 40) small t antigen
   2693..3871    +  promoter       EF-1α promoter: strong constitutive promoter for human elongation factor EF-1α
   3888..3906    +  promoter       T7 promoter: promoter for bacteriophage T7 RNA polymerase
   3926..3962    -  misc_feature   MCS (fragment): pBluescript multiple cloning site
   3970..5268    +  CDS            CCNB1: CCNB1_HUMAN - Also known as CCNB. Experimental evidence at protein level: Swiss-Prot protein existence level 1. Essential for the control of the cell cycle at the G2/M (mitosis) transition. From Homo sapiens (Human).
   5335..6357    +  CDS            hph: KHYB_ECOLX - Experimental evidence at protein level: Swiss-Prot protein existence level 1. The aminoglycoside phosphotransferases achieve inactivation of their antibiotic substrates by phosphorylation. Only phosphorylates hygromycin and closely related compounds such as demethyl analogs and destomycin. From Escherichia coli.
   6441..6554    +  CDS            nef (fragment): NEF_HV1LA - Experimental evidence at protein level: Swiss-Prot protein existence level 1. Extracellular Nef protein targets CD4(+) T-lymphocytes for apoptosis by interacting with CXCR4 surface receptors. From Human immunodeficiency virus type 1 group M subtype B (isolate Lai) (HIV-1).
   6552..6585    +  protein_bind   loxP: Cre-mediated recombination occurs in the 8-bp core sequence (GCATACAT). Cre recombinase
   6610..6790    +  LTR            5' LTR (truncated): truncated 5' long terminal repeat (LTR) from HIV-1
   6822..7046    +  polyA_signal   bGH poly(A) signal: bovine growth hormone polyadenylation signal
   7050..7071    +  promoter       SV40 promoter (fragment): SV40 enhancer and early promoter
   7092..7520    +  rep_origin     f1 ori (sequence partly withheld): f1 bacteriophage origin of replication; arrow indicates direction of (+) strand synthesis
   7534..7863    +  promoter       SV40 promoter: SV40 enhancer and early promoter
   7911..7958    +  promoter       EM7 promoter: synthetic bacterial promoter&nbsp
   7977..8351    +  CDS            BleoR: antibiotic-binding protein; Sh ble from Streptoalloteichus hindustanus; confers resistance to bleomycin, phleomycin, and Zeocin™
   8361..8486    +  CDS            ble (fragment): BLE_KLEPN - Experimental evidence at protein level: Swiss-Prot protein existence level 1. Binding protein with a strong affinity to the bleomycin family of antibiotics. Binds to CL990; an antimitotic-antibiotic compound. From Klebsiella pneumoniae.
   8481..8602    +  polyA_signal   SV40 poly(A) signal: SV40 polyadenylation signal
   8673..8695    -  protein_bind   lac operator (fragment): The lac repressor binds to the lac operator to inhibit transcription in E. coli. This inhibition can be relieved by adding lactose or isopropyl-β-D-thiogalactopyranoside (IPTG). lac repressor encoded by lacI
   8699..8729    -  promoter       lac promoter: promoter for the E. coli lac operon
   8744..8765    -  protein_bind   CAP binding site: CAP binding activates transcription in the presence of cAMP. E. coli catabolite activator protein
   8778..8870    -  CDS            lacI (fragment): lac repressor; lacI; The lac repressor binds to the lac operator to inhibit transcription in E. coli. This inhibition can be relieved by adding lactose or isopropyl-β-D-thiogalactopyranoside (IPTG).
   9053..9641    -  rep_origin     ori: high-copy-number ColE1/pMB1/pBR322/pUC origin of replication
   9812..10672   -  CDS            AmpR: β-lactamase; bla; confers resistance to ampicillin, carbenicillin, and related antibiotics
  10673..10777   -  promoter       AmpR promoter: bla
