[The description below was written by a language model from this plasmid's Addgene catalogue record and pLannotate feature annotations shown in this document.]
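Description:
LV_EF1a_CCNB1-P2A-Hygro_Barcode is a lentiviral transfer plasmid of about 10.8 kb for constitutive expression of human cyclin B1 (CCNB1), a regulator of the G2/M transition, in mammalian cells. The parental backbone is not named in the record, although part of the plasmid derives from an earlier deposited construct. In bacteria it is maintained through a high-copy ColE1/pUC-type origin with ampicillin resistance, and an f1 origin is also present. The backbone additionally carries an SV40/EM7-driven bleomycin/Zeocin resistance cassette outside the viral region, though the catalogue lists only hygromycin as the mammalian selectable marker.

The viral portion has a chimeric arrangement in which a CMV enhancer/promoter drives a truncated HIV-1 5' LTR. This is followed by the Ψ packaging signal with a partial gag sequence, the Rev response element for nuclear export of the genomic RNA, and the cPPT/CTS. Downstream, the EF-1α promoter drives a single transcript encoding the 1,299 bp CCNB1 open reading frame. According to the construct name, this is joined through a P2A self-cleaving peptide to the hygromycin phosphotransferase gene (hph), so transduced cells can be selected with hygromycin while producing both proteins separately. The P2A and the barcode are not annotated in the feature table; by name, the barcode would follow the hygromycin cassette, but its exact position is not given. A loxP site sits within the 3' LTR region, which is followed by a bGH polyadenylation signal.

The barcode allows the expressed transcript to be identified in single-cell RNA-seq. The associated work used such vectors in multiplexed screens of oncogenic genes and variants in teratomas.
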