Addgene plasmid #170218: LV_EF1a_CCNB1-P2A-Hygro_Barcode
Purpose: Barcoded lentiviral vector to express CCNB1 in mammalian cells under control of EF1a promoter. Barcoded for transcript detection in single cell RNA-seq
Depositing lab: Prashant Mali. Depositing organization: University of California, San Diego (UCSD). Publication: Charting oncogenicity of genes and variants across lineages via multiplexed screens in teratomas. Parekh U, McDonald D, Dailamy A, Wu Y, Cordes T, Zhang K, Tipps A, Metallo C, Mali P. iScience. 2021 Sep 20;24(10):103149. doi: 10.1016/j.isci.2021.103149. eCollection 2021 Oct 22. PubMed 34646987.
Backbone
  Vector backbone: Unknown
  Backbone size w/o insert (bp): 9514
  Vector type: Lentiviral
  Selectable markers: Hygromycin
Growth in bacteria
  Bacterial resistance: Ampicillin, 100 μg/mL
  Growth temperature: 37°C
  Growth strain: NEB Stable
  Copy number: High Copy
Gene/Insert
  Gene/Insert name: CCNB1
  Species: H. sapiens (human)
  Insert size (bp): 1299
  Entrez Gene: CCNB1 (a.k.a. CCNB)
  Promoter: EF1a
  Cloning method: Gibson Cloning
  Sequencing primers: 5′ 5'-ttctcaagcctcagacagtgg-3'
Resource information
  A portion of this plasmid was derived from a plasmid made by: Addgene #61852
Terms and licenses: Academic/Nonprofit Terms; Industry Terms: Not Available to Industry
How to cite: LV_EF1a_CCNB1-P2A-Hygro_Barcode was a gift from Prashant Mali (Addgene plasmid # 170218 ; http://n2t.net/addgene:170218 ; RRID:Addgene_170218)
